>Addgene plasmid #109877 | pHH0103_UBR5_PABP | addgene full sequence | sequence record 214912 | Addgene NGS Result
TTGACAATTAATCATCGGCTCGTATAATGTGTGGAATTGTGAGCGGATAACAATTTCACACAGGAAACAG
CCAGTCCGTTTAGGTGTTTTCACGAGCACTTCACCAACAAGGACCATAGATTATGAAAATCGAAGAACAC
CATCACCATCACCATTCCAGCGGTAAGCTTATGTCCCCTATACTAGGTTATTGGAAAATTAAGGGCCTTG
TGCAACCCACTCGACTTCTTTTGGAATATCTTGAAGAAAAATATGAAGAGCATTTGTATGAGCGCGATGA
AGGTGATAAATGGCGAAACAAAAAGTTTGAATTGGGTTTGGAGTTTCCCAATCTTCCTTATTATATTGAT
GGTGATGTTAAATTAACACAGTCTATGGCCATCATACGTTATATAGCTGACAAGCACAACATGTTGGGTG
GTTGTCCAAAAGAGCGTGCAGAGATTTCAATGCTTGAAGGAGCGGTTTTGGATATTAGATACGGTGTTTC
GAGAATTGCATATAGTAAAGACTTTGAAACTCTCAAAGTTGATTTTCTTAGCAAGCTACCTGAAATGCTG
AAAATGTTCGAAGATCGTTTATGTCATAAAACATATTTAAATGGTGATCATGTAACCCATCCTGACTTCA
TGTTGTATGACGCTCTTGATGTTGTTTTATACATGGACCCAATGTGCCTGGATGCGTTCCCAAAATTAGT
TTGTTTTAAAAAACGTATTGAAGCTATCCCACAAATTGATAAGTACTTGAAATCCAGCAAGTATATAGCA
TGGCCTTTGCAGGGCTGGCAAGCCACGTTTGGTGGTGGCGACCATCCTCCAAAATCGGATCTGGAAGTTC
TGTTCCAGGGGCCCCTGTCCAGCGGTCTGGTTCCGCGTGGTTCCGGTACCGCGGCCCAGCCGGCCCCGGC
A
[183 nt withheld, positions 912-1094]
GCGGCCGCATA
[142 nt withheld, positions 1106-1247]
C
[98 nt withheld, positions 1249-1346]
AGTTTGTACTGGTGACGAAACTCAGTGTCTAGCTAGAGTGGC
[149 nt withheld, positions 1389-1537]
T
[41 nt withheld, positions 1539-1579]
T
[62 nt withheld, positions 1581-1642]
A
[35 nt withheld, positions 1644-1678]
CCTCCCTCAATCGGTTGAATGTCGCCCTTTTGTCTTTGGCGCTGGTAAACCATATGAA
[86 nt withheld, positions 1737-1822]
T
[54 nt withheld, positions 1824-1877]
CTAGCGCCGCCCTATACCTTGTCTGCCTCCCCGCGTTGCGTCGCGGTGCATGGAGCCGGGCCACCTCGAC
CTGAATGGAAGCCGGCGGCACCTCGCTAACGGATTCACCACTCCAAGAATTGGAGCCAATCAATTCTTGC
GGAGAACTGTGAATGCGCAAACCAACCCTTGGCAGAACATATCCATCGCGTCCGCCATCTCCAGCAGCCG
CACGCGGCGCATCTCGGGCAGCGTTGGGTCCTGGCCACGGGTGCGCATGATCGTGCTCCTGTCGTTGAGG
ACCCGGCTAGGCTGGCGGGGTTGCCTTACTGGTTAGCAGAATGAATCACCGATACGCGAGCGAACGTGAA
GCGACTGCTGCTGCAAAACGTCTGCGACCTGAGCAACAACATGAATGGTCTTCGGTTTCCGTGTTTCGTA
AAGTCTGGAAACGCGGAAGTCAGCGCCCTGCACCATTATGTTCCGGATCTGCATCGCAGGATGCTGCTGG
CTACCCTGTGGAACACCTACATCTGTATTAACGAAGCGCTGGCATTGACCCTGAGTGATTTTTCTCTGGT
CCCGCCGCATCCATACCGCCAGTTGTTTACCCTCACAACGTTCCAGTAACCGGGCATGTTCATCATCAGT
AACCCGTATCGTGAGCATCCTCTCTCGTTTCATCGGTATCATTACCCCCATGAACAGAAATCCCCCTTAC
ACGGAGGCATCAGTGACCAAACAGGAAAAAACCGCCCTTAACATGGCCCGCTTTATCAGAAGCCAGACAT
TAACGCTTCTGGAGAAACTCAACGAGCTGGACGCGGATGAACAGGCAGACATCTGTGAATCGCTTCACGA
CCACGCTGATGAGCTTTACCGCAGGATCCGCGAAATTGTAAGCGTTAATATTTTGTTAAAATTCGCGTTA
AATTTTTGTTAAATCAGCTCATTTTTTAACCAATAGGCCGAAATCGGCAAAATCCCTTATAAATCAAAAG
AATAGACCGAGATAGGGT
[37 nt withheld, positions 2876-2912]
AAAGAACGTGGACTCCAACGTCAAAGG
[49 nt withheld, positions 2940-2988]
T
[91 nt withheld, positions 2990-3080]
G
[124 nt withheld, positions 3082-3205]
CGCGGATCCTGCCTCGCGCGTTTCGGTGATGACGGTGAAAACCTCTGACACATGCAGCTCCCGGAGACGG
TCACAGCTTGTCTGTAAGCGGATGCCGGGAGCAGACAAGCCCGTCAGGGCGCGTCAGCGGGTGTTGGCGG
GTGTCGGGGCGCAGCCATGACCCAGTCACGTAGCGATAGCGGAGTGTATACTGGCTTAACTATGCGGCAT
CAGAGCAGATTGTACTGAGAGTGCACCATATGCGGTGTGAAATACCGCACAGATGCGTAAGGAGAAAATA
CCGCATCAGGCGCTCTTCCGCTTCCTCGCTCACTGACTCGCTGCGCTCGGTCGTTCGGCTGCGGCGAGCG
GTATCAGCTCACTCAAAGGCGGTAATACGGTTATCCACAGAATCAGGGGATAACGCAGGAAAGAACATGT
GAGCAAAAGGCCAGCAAAAGGCCAGGAACCGTAAAAAGGCCGCGTTGCTGGCGTTTTTCCATAGGCTCCG
CCCCCCTGACGAGCATCACAAAAATCGACGCTCAAGTCAGAGGTGGCGAAACCCGACAGGACTATAAAGA
TACCAGGGTTTCCCCCTGGAAGCTCCCTCGTGCGCTCTCCTGTTCCGACCCTGCCGCTTACCGGATACCT
GTCCGCCTTTCTCCCTTCGGGAAGCGTGGCGCTTTCTCATAGCTCACGCTGTAGGTATCTCAGTTCGGTG
TAGGTCGTTCGCTCCAAGCTGGGCTGTGTGCACGAACCCCCCGTTCAGCCCGACCGCTGCGCCTTATCCG
GTAACTATCGTCTTGAGTCCAACCCGGTAAGACACGACTTATCGCCACTGGCAGCAGCCACTGGTAACAG
GATTAGCAGAGCGAGGTATGTAGGCGGTGCTACAGAGTTCTTGAAGTGGTGGCCTAACTACGGCTACACT
AGAAGGACAGTATTTGGTATCTGCGCTCTGCTGAAGCCAGTTACCTTCGGAAAAAGAGTTGGTAGCTCTT
GATCCGGCAAACAAACCACCGCTGGTAGCGGTGGTTTTTTTGTTTGCAAGCAGCAGATTACGCGCAGAAA
AAAAGGATCTCAAGAAGATCCTTTGATCTTTTCTACGGGGTCTGACGCTCAGTGGAACGAAAACTCACGT
TAAGGGATTTTGGTCATGAGATTATCAAAAAGGATCTTCACCTAGATCCTTTTAAATTAAAAATGAAGTT
TTAAATCAATCTAAAGTATATATGAGTAAACTTGGTCTGACAGTTACCAATGCTTAATCAGTGAGGCACC
TATCTCAGCGATCTGTCTATTTCGTTCATCCATAGTTGCCTGACTCCCCGTCGTGTAGATAACTACGATA
CGGGAGGGCTTACCATCTGGCCCCAGTGCTGCAATGATACCGCGAGACCCACGCTCACCGGCTCCAGATT
TATCAGCAATAAACCAGCCAGCCGGAAGGGCCGAGCGCAGAAGTGGTCCTGCAACTTTATCCGCCTCCAT
CCAGTCTATTAATTGTTGCCGGGAAGCTAGAGTAAGTAGTTCGCCAGTTAATAGTTTGCGCAACGTTGTT
GCCATTGCTGCAGGCATCGTGGTGTCACGCTCGTCGTTTGGTATGGCTTCATTCAGCTCCGGTTCCCAAC
GATCAAGGCGAGTTACATGATCCCCCATGTTGTGCAAAAAAGCGGTTAGCTCCTTCGGTCCTCCGATCGT
TGTCAGAAGTAAGTTGGCCGCAGTGTTATCACTCATGGTTATGGCAGCACTGCATAATTCTCTTACTGTC
ATGCCATCCGTAAGATGCTTTTCTGTGACTGGTGAGTACTCAACCAAGTCATTCTGAGAATAGTGTATGC
GGCGACCGAGTTGCTCTTGCCCGGCGTCAACACGGGATAATACCGCGCCACATAGCAGAACTTTAAAAGT
GCTCATCATTGGAAAACGTTCTTCGGGGCGAAAACTCTCAAGGATCTTACCGCTGTTGAGATCCAGTTCG
ATGTAACCCACTCGTGCACCCAACTGATCTTCAGCATCTTTTACTTTCACCAGCGTTTCTGGGTGAGCAA
AAACAGGAAGGCAAAATGCCGCAAAAAAGGGAATAAGGGCGACACGGAAATGTTGAATACTCATACTCTT
CCTTTTTCAATATTATTGAAGCATTTATCAGGGTTATTGTCTCATGAGCGGATACATATTTGAATGTATT
TAGAAAAATAAACAAATAGGGGTTCCGCGCACATTTCCCCGAAAAGTGCCACCTGACGTCTAAGAAACCA
TTATTATCATGACATTAACCTATAAAAATAGGCGTATCACGAGGCCCTTTCGTCTTCAAGAATTCCCGAC
ACCATCGAATGGTGCAAAACCTTTCGCGGTATGGCATGATAGCGCCCGGAAGAGAGTCAATTCAGGGTGG
TGAATGTGAAACCAGTAACGTTATACGATGTCGCAGAGTATGCCGGTGTCTCTTATCAGACCGTTTCCCG
CGTGGTGAACCAGGCCAGCCACGTTTCTGCGAAAACGCGGGAAAAAGTGGAAGCGGCGATGGCGGAGCTG
AATTACATTCCCAACCGCGTGGCACAACAACTGGCGGGCAAACAGTCGTTGCTGATTGGCGTTGCCACCT
CCAGTCTGGCCCTGCACGCGCCGTCGCAAATTGTCGCGGCGATTAAATCTCGCGCCGATCAACTGGGTGC
CAGCGTGGTGGTGTCGATGGTAGAACGAAGCGGCGTCGAAGCCTGTAAAGCGGCGGTGCACAATCTTCTC
GCGCAACGCGTCAGTGGGCTGATCATTAACTATCCGCTGGATGACCAGGATGCCATTGCTGTGGAAGCTG
CCTGCACTAATGTTCCGGCGTTATTTCTTGATGTCTCTGACCAGACACCCATCAACAGTATTATTTTCTC
CCATGAAGACGGTACGCGACTGGGCGTGGAGCATCTGGTCGCATTGGGTCACCAGCAAATCGCGCTGTTA
GCGGGCCCATTAAGTTCTGTCTCGGCGCGTCTGCGTCTGGCTGGCTGGCATAAATATCTCACTCGCAATC
AAATTCAGCCGATAGCGGAACGGGAAGGCGACTGGAGTGCCATGTCCGGTTTTCAACAAACCATGCAAAT
GCTGAATGAGGGCATCGTTCCCACTGCGATGCTGGTTGCCAACGATCAGATGGCGCTGGGCGCAATGCGC
GCCATTACCGAGTCCGGGCTGCGCGTTGGTGCGGATATCTCGGTAGTGGGATACGACGATACCGAAGACA
GCTCATGTTATATCCCGCCGTTAACCACCATCAAACAGGATTTTCGCCTGCTGGGGCAAACCAGCGTGGA
CCGCTTGCTGCAACTCTCTCAGGGCCAGGCGGTGAAGGGCAATCAGCTGTTGCCCGTCTCACTGGTGAAA
AGAAAAACCACCCTGGCGCCCAATACGCAAACCGCCTCTCCCCGCGCGTTGGCCGATTCATTAATGCAGC
TGGCACGACAGGTTTCCCGACTGGAAAGCGGGCAGTGAGCGCAACGCAATTAATGTAAGTTAGCTCACTC
ATTAGGCACAATTCTCATGTTTGACAGCTTATCATCGACTGCACGGTGCACCAATGCTTCTGGCGTCAGG
CAGCCATCGGAAGCTGTGGTATGGCTGTGCAGGTCGTAAATCACTGCATAATTCGTGTCGCTCAAGGCGC
ACTCCCGTTCTGGATAATGTTTTTTGCGCCGACATCATAACGGTTCTGGCAAATATTCTGAAATGAGCTG
Features (pLannotate 1.2.2; 21 found; start..end, strand, type, name):
      1..29      +  promoter       tac promoter: strong E. coli promoter; hybrid between the trp and lac UV5 promoters
     37..53      +  protein_bind   lac operator: The lac repressor binds to the lac operator to inhibit transcription in E. coli. This inhibition can be relieved by adding lactose or isopropyl-β-D-thiogalactopyranoside (IPTG). lac repressor encoded by lacI
    138..155     +  CDS            6xHis: 6xHis affinity tag
    171..824     +  CDS            GST26_SCHJA: Experimental evidence at protein level: Swiss-Prot protein existence level 1. GST isoenzymes appear to play a central role in the parasite detoxification system. Other functions are also suspected including a role in increasing the solubility of haematin in the parasite gut. From Schistosoma japonicum (Blood fluke).
    891..1097    +  CDS            PABPC3 (fragment) (sequence partly withheld): PABP3_HUMAN - Also known as PABP3, PABPL3. Experimental evidence at protein level: Swiss-Prot protein existence level 1. Binds the poly(A) tail of mRNA. May be involved in cytoplasmic regulatory processes of mRNA metabolism. Binds poly(A) with a slightly lower affinity as compared to PABPC1. From Homo sapiens (Human).
   1110..1157    +  terminator     fd terminator (sequence withheld): central terminator from bacteriophage fd (Otsuka and Kunisawa, 1982)
   1162..1374    +  CDS            M13 gene III (fragment) (sequence partly withheld): pIII; III; minor coat protein
   1389..1859    +  CDS            M13 gene III (fragment) (sequence partly withheld): pIII; III; minor coat protein
   1881..1951    +  CDS            TcR (fragment): tetracycline efflux protein; tet; confers resistance to tetracycline
   2193..2573    -  CDS            YPB1_ECOLX: Protein predicted: Swiss-Prot protein existence level 4. From Escherichia coli.
   2590..2741    +  CDS            rop (fragment): Rop protein, which maintains plasmids at low copy number; rop
   2777..3205    -  rep_origin     f1 ori (sequence partly withheld): f1 bacteriophage origin of replication; arrow indicates direction of (+) strand synthesis
   3214..3253    +  CDS            rop (fragment): Rop protein, which maintains plasmids at low copy number; rop
   3355..3495    +  misc_feature   bom: basis of mobility region from pBR322
   3681..4268    -  rep_origin     ori: high-copy-number ColE1/pMB1/pBR322/pUC origin of replication
   4439..5299    -  CDS            AmpR: β-lactamase; bla; confers resistance to ampicillin, carbenicillin, and related antibiotics
   5300..5404    -  promoter       AmpR promoter: bla
   5513..5590    +  promoter       lacIq promoter: lacI (mutant); In the lacIq allele, a single base change in the promoter boosts expression of the lacI gene about 10-fold.
   5591..6673    +  CDS            lacI: lac repressor; lacI; The lac repressor binds to the lac operator to inhibit transcription in E. coli. This inhibition can be relieved by adding lactose or isopropyl-β-D-thiogalactopyranoside (IPTG).
   6686..6707    +  protein_bind   CAP binding site: CAP binding activates transcription in the presence of cAMP. E. coli catabolite activator protein
   6726..6743    +  promoter       tet promoter (fragment): E. coli promoter for tetracycline efflux protein gene
