[The description below was written by a language model from this plasmid's Addgene catalogue record and pLannotate feature annotations shown in this document.]
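Description:
pHH0103_UBR5_PABP is a 6.9 kb bacterial expression plasmid built on the pHH0103 backbone for producing and purifying a domain of the human ubiquitin ligase UBR5 in E. coli. It replicates from a ColE1/pMB1-type origin with a pBR322 bom region. The catalogue lists it as low copy, although the rop gene appears only as two fragments, interrupted by an f1 phage origin that would allow single-stranded DNA production with helper phage. Selection is by ampicillin through the β-lactamase gene and its own promoter.

The expression cassette is driven by the strong hybrid tac promoter with a downstream lac operator, and the plasmid carries lacI under the lacIq promoter, so transcription is repressed until IPTG is added. The open reading frame encodes an N-terminal 6xHis tag followed by Schistosoma japonicum glutathione S-transferase and then the insert of about 200 bp, which was cloned between SfiI and NotI sites. The automated annotation labels this insert as a fragment of PABPC3. That most likely reflects homology between the PABC-type (PABP C-terminal-like) peptide-binding domain of UBR5 and the poly(A)-binding proteins, since the catalogue assigns the insert to UBR5. An fd terminator follows the insert. Downstream fragments of M13 gene III, together with tetracycline resistance gene and promoter remnants, appear to be nonfunctional leftovers of a phagemid and pBR322 ancestry.

The His-GST fusion allows purification on nickel or glutathione resin. The associated publication is a large-scale survey of ligands for peptide recognition modules, which suggests the purified domain was intended as a target for peptide-binding studies.
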