Addgene plasmid #109877: pHH0103_UBR5_PABP
Purpose: Protein expression and purification of UBR5_PABP
Depositing lab: Sachdev Sidhu. Depositing organization: University of Toronto. Publication: Large-scale survey and database of high affinity ligands for peptide recognition modules. Teyra J, Kelil A, Jain S, Helmy M, Jajodia R, Hooda Y, Gu J, D'Cruz AA, Nicholson SE, Min J, Sudol M, Kim PM, Bader GD, Sidhu SS. Mol Syst Biol. 2020 Dec;16(12):e9310. doi: 10.15252/msb.20199310. PubMed 33438817.
Backbone
  Vector backbone: pHH0103
  Vector type: Bacterial Expression
Growth in bacteria
  Bacterial resistance: Ampicillin, 100 μg/mL
  Growth temperature: 37°C
  Growth strain: DH5alpha
  Copy number: Low Copy
Gene/Insert
  Gene/Insert name: UBR5_PABP
  Species: H. sapiens (human)
  Entrez Gene: UBR5 (a.k.a. DD5, EDD, EDD1, HYD, NEDSBH)
  Cloning method: Restriction Enzyme; 5′ cloning site Sfi1 (unknown if destroyed); 3′ cloning site Not1 (unknown if destroyed)
Terms and licenses: Academic/Nonprofit Terms; Industry Terms: Not Available to Industry
How to cite: pHH0103_UBR5_PABP was a gift from Sachdev Sidhu (Addgene plasmid # 109877 ; http://n2t.net/addgene:109877 ; RRID:Addgene_109877)
