>Addgene plasmid #109877 | pHH0103_UBR5_PABP | depositor partial sequence | sequence record 206829 | pHH0103_UBR5_PABP sequence 210 bps
GGCCCAGCCGGCCCCGGCA
[183 nt withheld, positions 20-202]
GCGGCCGC
